>Addgene plasmid #104046 | PX458_BCL6_iso1_1 | addgene full sequence | sequence record 200046 | Addgene NGS Result
TTTTGCTCACATGTGAGGGCCTATTTCCCATGATTCCTTCATATTTGCATATACGATACAAGGCTGTTAG
AGAGATAATTGGAATTAATTTGACTGTAAACACAAAGATATTAGTACAAAATACGTGACGTAGAAAGTAA
TAATTTCTTGGGTAGTTTGCAGTTTTAAAATTATGTTTTAAAATGGACTATCATATGCTTACCGTAACTT
GAAAGTATTTCGATTTCTTGGCTTTATATATCTTGTGGAAAGGACGAAACACCGTCAACACTCCATGCTT
CAGCGTTTTAGAGCTAGAAATAGCAAGTTAAAATAAGGCTAGTCCGTTATCAACTTGAAAAAGTGGCACC
GAGTCGGTGCTTTTTTGTTTTAGAGCTAGAAATAGCAAGTTAAAATAAGGCTAGTCCGTTTTTAGCGCGT
GCGCCAATTCTGCAGACAAATGGCTCTAGAGGTACCCGTTACATAACTTACGGTAAATGGCCCGCCTGGC
TGACCGCCCAACGACCCCCGCCCATTGACGTCAATAGTAACGCCAATAGGGACTTTCCATTGACGTCAAT
GGGTGGAGTATTTACGGTAAACTGCCCACTTGGCAGTACATCAAGTGTATCATATGCCAAGTACGCCCCC
TATTGACGTCAATGACGGTAAATGGCCCGCCTGGCATTGTGCCCAGTACATGACCTTATGGGACTTTCCT
ACTTGGCAGTACATCTACGTATTAGTCATCGCTATTACCATGGTCGAGGTGAGCCCCACGTTCTGCTTCA
CTCTCCCCATCTCCCCCCCCTCCCCACCCCCAATTTTGTATTTATTTATTTTTTAATTATTTTGTGCAGC
GATGGGGGCGGGGGGGGGGGGGGGGCGCGCGCCAGGCGGGGCGGGGCGGGGCGAGGGGCGGGGCGGGGCG
AGGCGGAGAGGTGCGGCGGCAGCCAATCAGAGCGGCGCGCTCCGAAAGTTTCCTTTTATGGCGAGGCGGC
GGCGGCGGCGGCCCTATAAAAAGCGAAGCGCGCGGCGGGCGGGAGTCGCTGCGCGCTGCCTTCGCCCCGT
GCCCCGCTCCGCCGCCGCCTCGCGCCGCCCGCCCCGGCTCTGACTGACCGCGTTACTCCCACAGGTGAGC
GGGCGGGACGGCCCTTCTCCTCCGGGCTGTAATTAGCTGAGCAAGAGGTAAGGGTTTAAGGGATGGTTGG
TTGGTGGGGTATTAATGTTTAATTACCTGGAGCACCTGCCTGAAATCACTTTTTTTCAGGTTGGACCGGT
GCCACCATGGACTATAAGGACCACGACGGAGACTACAAGGATCATGATATTGATTACAAAGACGATGACG
ATAAGATGGCCCCAAAGAAGAAGCGGAAGGTCGGTATCCACGGAGTCCCAGCAGCCGACAAGAAGTACAG
CATCGGCCTGGACATCGGCACCAACTCTGTGGGCTGGGCCGTGATCACCGACGAGTACAAGGTGCCCAGC
AAGAAATTCAAGGTGCTGGGCAACACCGACCGGCACAGCATCAAGAAGAACCTGATCGGAGCCCTGCTGT
TCGACAGCGGCGAAACAGCCGAGGCCACCCGGCTGAAGAGAACCGCCAGAAGAAGATACACCAGACGGAA
GAACCGGATCTGCTATCTGCAAGAGATCTTCAGCAACGAGATGGCCAAGGTGGACGACAGCTTCTTCCAC
AGACTGGAAGAGTCCTTCCTGGTGGAAGAGGATAAGAAGCACGAGCGGCACCCCATCTTCGGCAACATCG
TGGACGAGGTGGCCTACCACGAGAAGTACCCCACCATCTACCACCTGAGAAAGAAACTGGTGGACAGCAC
CGACAAGGCCGACCTGCGGCTGATCTATCTGGCCCTGGCCCACATGATCAAGTTCCGGGGCCACTTCCTG
ATCGAGGGCGACCTGAACCCCGACAACAGCGACGTGGACAAGCTGTTCATCCAGCTGGTGCAGACCTACA
ACCAGCTGTTCGAGGAAAACCCCATCAACGCCAGCGGCGTGGACGCCAAGGCCATCCTGTCTGCCAGACT
GAGCAAGAGCAGACGGCTGGAAAATCTGATCGCCCAGCTGCCCGGCGAGAAGAAGAATGGCCTGTTCGGA
AACCTGATTGCCCTGAGCCTGGGCCTGACCCCCAACTTCAAGAGCAACTTCGACCTGGCCGAGGATGCCA
AACTGCAGCTGAGCAAGGACACCTACGACGACGACCTGGACAACCTGCTGGCCCAGATCGGCGACCAGTA
CGCCGACCTGTTTCTGGCCGCCAAGAACCTGTCCGACGCCATCCTGCTGAGCGACATCCTGAGAGTGAAC
ACCGAGATCACCAAGGCCCCCCTGAGCGCCTCTATGATCAAGAGATACGACGAGCACCACCAGGACCTGA
CCCTGCTGAAAGCTCTCGTGCGGCAGCAGCTGCCTGAGAAGTACAAAGAGATTTTCTTCGACCAGAGCAA
GAACGGCTACGCCGGCTACATTGACGGCGGAGCCAGCCAGGAAGAGTTCTACAAGTTCATCAAGCCCATC
CTGGAAAAGATGGACGGCACCGAGGAACTGCTCGTGAAGCTGAACAGAGAGGACCTGCTGCGGAAGCAGC
GGACCTTCGACAACGGCAGCATCCCCCACCAGATCCACCTGGGAGAGCTGCACGCCATTCTGCGGCGGCA
GGAAGATTTTTACCCATTCCTGAAGGACAACCGGGAAAAGATCGAGAAGATCCTGACCTTCCGCATCCCC
TACTACGTGGGCCCTCTGGCCAGGGGAAACAGCAGATTCGCCTGGATGACCAGAAAGAGCGAGGAAACCA
TCACCCCCTGGAACTTCGAGGAAGTGGTGGACAAGGGCGCTTCCGCCCAGAGCTTCATCGAGCGGATGAC
CAACTTCGATAAGAACCTGCCCAACGAGAAGGTGCTGCCCAAGCACAGCCTGCTGTACGAGTACTTCACC
GTGTATAACGAGCTGACCAAAGTGAAATACGTGACCGAGGGAATGAGAAAGCCCGCCTTCCTGAGCGGCG
AGCAGAAAAAGGCCATCGTGGACCTGCTGTTCAAGACCAACCGGAAAGTGACCGTGAAGCAGCTGAAAGA
GGACTACTTCAAGAAAATCGAGTGCTTCGACTCCGTGGAAATCTCCGGCGTGGAAGATCGGTTCAACGCC
TCCCTGGGCACATACCACGATCTGCTGAAAATTATCAAGGACAAGGACTTCCTGGACAATGAGGAAAACG
AGGACATTCTGGAAGATATCGTGCTGACCCTGACACTGTTTGAGGACAGAGAGATGATCGAGGAACGGCT
GAAAACCTATGCCCACCTGTTCGACGACAAAGTGATGAAGCAGCTGAAGCGGCGGAGATACACCGGCTGG
GGCAGGCTGAGCCGGAAGCTGATCAACGGCATCCGGGACAAGCAGTCCGGCAAGACAATCCTGGATTTCC
TGAAGTCCGACGGCTTCGCCAACAGAAACTTCATGCAGCTGATCCACGACGACAGCCTGACCTTTAAAGA
GGACATCCAGAAAGCCCAGGTGTCCGGCCAGGGCGATAGCCTGCACGAGCACATTGCCAATCTGGCCGGC
AGCCCCGCCATTAAGAAGGGCATCCTGCAGACAGTGAAGGTGGTGGACGAGCTCGTGAAAGTGATGGGCC
GGCACAAGCCCGAGAACATCGTGATCGAAATGGCCAGAGAGAACCAGACCACCCAGAAGGGACAGAAGAA
CAGCCGCGAGAGAATGAAGCGGATCGAAGAGGGCATCAAAGAGCTGGGCAGCCAGATCCTGAAAGAACAC
CCCGTGGAAAACACCCAGCTGCAGAACGAGAAGCTGTACCTGTACTACCTGCAGAATGGGCGGGATATGT
ACGTGGACCAGGAACTGGACATCAACCGGCTGTCCGACTACGATGTGGACCATATCGTGCCTCAGAGCTT
TCTGAAGGACGACTCCATCGACAACAAGGTGCTGACCAGAAGCGACAAGAACCGGGGCAAGAGCGACAAC
GTGCCCTCCGAAGAGGTCGTGAAGAAGATGAAGAACTACTGGCGGCAGCTGCTGAACGCCAAGCTGATTA
CCCAGAGAAAGTTCGACAATCTGACCAAGGCCGAGAGAGGCGGCCTGAGCGAACTGGATAAGGCCGGCTT
CATCAAGAGACAGCTGGTGGAAACCCGGCAGATCACAAAGCACGTGGCACAGATCCTGGACTCCCGGATG
AACACTAAGTACGACGAGAATGACAAGCTGATCCGGGAAGTGAAAGTGATCACCCTGAAGTCCAAGCTGG
TGTCCGATTTCCGGAAGGATTTCCAGTTTTACAAAGTGCGCGAGATCAACAACTACCACCACGCCCACGA
CGCCTACCTGAACGCCGTCGTGGGAACCGCCCTGATCAAAAAGTACCCTAAGCTGGAAAGCGAGTTCGTG
TACGGCGACTACAAGGTGTACGACGTGCGGAAGATGATCGCCAAGAGCGAGCAGGAAATCGGCAAGGCTA
CCGCCAAGTACTTCTTCTACAGCAACATCATGAACTTTTTCAAGACCGAGATTACCCTGGCCAACGGCGA
GATCCGGAAGCGGCCTCTGATCGAGACAAACGGCGAAACCGGGGAGATCGTGTGGGATAAGGGCCGGGAT
TTTGCCACCGTGCGGAAAGTGCTGAGCATGCCCCAAGTGAATATCGTGAAAAAGACCGAGGTGCAGACAG
GCGGCTTCAGCAAAGAGTCTATCCTGCCCAAGAGGAACAGCGATAAGCTGATCGCCAGAAAGAAGGACTG
GGACCCTAAGAAGTACGGCGGCTTCGACAGCCCCACCGTGGCCTATTCTGTGCTGGTGGTGGCCAAAGTG
GAAAAGGGCAAGTCCAAGAAACTGAAGAGTGTGAAAGAGCTGCTGGGGATCACCATCATGGAAAGAAGCA
GCTTCGAGAAGAATCCCATCGACTTTCTGGAAGCCAAGGGCTACAAAGAAGTGAAAAAGGACCTGATCAT
CAAGCTGCCTAAGTACTCCCTGTTCGAGCTGGAAAACGGCCGGAAGAGAATGCTGGCCTCTGCCGGCGAA
CTGCAGAAGGGAAACGAACTGGCCCTGCCCTCCAAATATGTGAACTTCCTGTACCTGGCCAGCCACTATG
AGAAGCTGAAGGGCTCCCCCGAGGATAATGAGCAGAAACAGCTGTTTGTGGAACAGCACAAGCACTACCT
GGACGAGATCATCGAGCAGATCAGCGAGTTCTCCAAGAGAGTGATCCTGGCCGACGCTAATCTGGACAAA
GTGCTGTCCGCCTACAACAAGCACCGGGATAAGCCCATCAGAGAGCAGGCCGAGAATATCATCCACCTGT
TTACCCTGACCAATCTGGGAGCCCCTGCCGCCTTCAAGTACTTTGACACCACCATCGACCGGAAGAGGTA
CACCAGCACCAAAGAGGTGCTGGACGCCACCCTGATCCACCAGAGCATCACCGGCCTGTACGAGACACGG
ATCGACCTGTCTCAGCTGGGAGGCGACAAAAGGCCGGCGGCCACGAAAAAGGCCGGCCAGGCAAAAAAGA
AAAAGGAATTCGGCAGTGGAGAGGGCAGAGGAAGTCTGCTAACATGCGGTGACGTCGAGGAGAATCCTGG
CCCAGTGAGCAAGGGCGAGGAGCTGTTCACCGGGGTGGTGCCCATCCTGGTCGAGCTGGACGGCGACGTA
AACGGCCACAAGTTCAGCGTGTCCGGCGAGGGCGAGGGCGATGCCACCTACGGCAAGCTGACCCTGAAGT
TCATCTGCACCACCGGCAAGCTGCCCGTGCCCTGGCCCACCCTCGTGACCACCCTGACCTACGGCGTGCA
GTGCTTCAGCCGCTACCCCGACCACATGAAGCAGCACGACTTCTTCAAGTCCGCCATGCCCGAAGGCTAC
GTCCAGGAGCGCACCATCTTCTTCAAGGACGACGGCAACTACAAGACCCGCGCCGAGGTGAAGTTCGAGG
GCGACACCCTGGTGAACCGCATCGAGCTGAAGGGCATCGACTTCAAGGAGGACGGCAACATCCTGGGGCA
CAAGCTGGAGTACAACTACAACAGCCACAACGTCTATATCATGGCCGACAAGCAGAAGAACGGCATCAAG
GTGAACTTCAAGATCCGCCACAACATCGAGGACGGCAGCGTGCAGCTCGCCGACCACTACCAGCAGAACA
CCCCCATCGGCGACGGCCCCGTGCTGCTGCCCGACAACCACTACCTGAGCACCCAGTCCGCCCTGAGCAA
AGACCCCAACGAGAAGCGCGATCACATGGTCCTGCTGGAGTTCGTGACCGCCGCCGGGATCACTCTCGGC
ATGGACGAGCTGTACAAGGAATTCTAACTAGAGCTCGCTGATCAGCCTCGACTGTGCCTTCTAGTTGCCA
GCCATCTGTTGTTTGCCCCTCCCCCGTGCCTTCCTTGACCCTGGAAGGTGCCACTCCCACTGTCCTTTCC
TAATAAAATGAGGAAATTGCATCGCATTGTCTGAGTAGGTGTCATTCTATTCTGGGGGGTGGGGTGGGGC
AGGACAGCAAGGGGGAGGATTGGGAAGAGAATAGCAGGCATGCTGGGGAGCGGCCGCAGGAACCCCTAGT
GATGGAGTTGGCCACTCCCTCTCTGCGCGCTCGCTCGCTCACTGAGGCCGGGCGACCAAAGGTCGCCCGA
CGCCCGGGCTTTGCCCGGGCGGCCTCAGTGAGCGAGCGAGCGCGCAGCTGCCTGCAGGGGCGCCTGATGC
GGTATTTTCTCCTTACGCATCTGTGCGGTATTTCACACCGCATA
[95 nt withheld, positions 6765-6859]
T
[46 nt withheld, positions 6861-6906]
C
[141 nt withheld, positions 6908-7048]
CCTTTGACGTTGGAGTCCACGTTCTTT
[37 nt withheld, positions 7076-7112]
ACTCTATCTCGGGCTATTCTTTTGATTTATAAGGGATTTTGCCGATTTCGGTCTATTGGTTAAAAAATGA
GCTGATTTAACAAAAATTTAACGCGAATTTTAACAAAATATTAACGTTTACAATTTTATGGTGCACTCTC
AGTACAATCTGCTCTGATGCCGCATAGTTAAGCCAGCCCCGACACCCGCCAACACCCGCTGACGCGCCCT
GACGGGCTTGTCTGCTCCCGGCATCCGCTTACAGACAAGCTGTGACCGTCTCCGGGAGCTGCATGTGTCA
GAGGTTTTCACCGTCATCACCGAAACGCGCGAGACGAAAGGGCCTCGTGATACGCCTATTTTTATAGGTT
AATGTCATGATAATAATGGTTTCTTAGACGTCAGGTGGCACTTTTCGGGGAAATGTGCGCGGAACCCCTA
TTTGTTTATTTTTCTAAATACATTCAAATATGTATCCGCTCATGAGACAATAACCCTGATAAATGCTTCA
ATAATATTGAAAAAGGAAGAGTATGAGTATTCAACATTTCCGTGTCGCCCTTATTCCCTTTTTTGCGGCA
TTTTGCCTTCCTGTTTTTGCTCACCCAGAAACGCTGGTGAAAGTAAAAGATGCTGAAGATCAGTTGGGTG
CACGAGTGGGTTACATCGAACTGGATCTCAACAGCGGTAAGATCCTTGAGAGTTTTCGCCCCGAAGAACG
TTTTCCAATGATGAGCACTTTTAAAGTTCTGCTATGTGGCGCGGTATTATCCCGTATTGACGCCGGGCAA
GAGCAACTCGGTCGCCGCATACACTATTCTCAGAATGACTTGGTTGAGTACTCACCAGTCACAGAAAAGC
ATCTTACGGATGGCATGACAGTAAGAGAATTATGCAGTGCTGCCATAACCATGAGTGATAACACTGCGGC
CAACTTACTTCTGACAACGATCGGAGGACCGAAGGAGCTAACCGCTTTTTTGCACAACATGGGGGATCAT
GTAACTCGCCTTGATCGTTGGGAACCGGAGCTGAATGAAGCCATACCAAACGACGAGCGTGACACCACGA
TGCCTGTAGCAATGGCAACAACGTTGCGCAAACTATTAACTGGCGAACTACTTACTCTAGCTTCCCGGCA
ACAATTAATAGACTGGATGGAGGCGGATAAAGTTGCAGGACCACTTCTGCGCTCGGCCCTTCCGGCTGGC
TGGTTTATTGCTGATAAATCTGGAGCCGGTGAGCGTGGAAGCCGCGGTATCATTGCAGCACTGGGGCCAG
ATGGTAAGCCCTCCCGTATCGTAGTTATCTACACGACGGGGAGTCAGGCAACTATGGATGAACGAAATAG
ACAGATCGCTGAGATAGGTGCCTCACTGATTAAGCATTGGTAACTGTCAGACCAAGTTTACTCATATATA
CTTTAGATTGATTTAAAACTTCATTTTTAATTTAAAAGGATCTAGGTGAAGATCCTTTTTGATAATCTCA
TGACCAAAATCCCTTAACGTGAGTTTTCGTTCCACTGAGCGTCAGACCCCGTAGAAAAGATCAAAGGATC
TTCTTGAGATCCTTTTTTTCTGCGCGTAATCTGCTGCTTGCAAACAAAAAAACCACCGCTACCAGCGGTG
GTTTGTTTGCCGGATCAAGAGCTACCAACTCTTTTTCCGAAGGTAACTGGCTTCAGCAGAGCGCAGATAC
CAAATACTGTTCTTCTAGTGTAGCCGTAGTTAGGCCACCACTTCAAGAACTCTGTAGCACCGCCTACATA
CCTCGCTCTGCTAATCCTGTTACCAGTGGCTGCTGCCAGTGGCGATAAGTCGTGTCTTACCGGGTTGGAC
TCAAGACGATAGTTACCGGATAAGGCGCAGCGGTCGGGCTGAACGGGGGGTTCGTGCACACAGCCCAGCT
TGGAGCGAACGACCTACACCGAACTGAGATACCTACAGCGTGAGCTATGAGAAAGCGCCACGCTTCCCGA
AGGGAGAAAGGCGGACAGGTATCCGGTAAGCGGCAGGGTCGGAACAGGAGAGCGCACGAGGGAGCTTCCA
GGGGGAAACGCCTGGTATCTTTATAGTCCTGTCGGGTTTCGCCACCTCTGACTTGAGCGTCGATTTTTGT
GATGCTCGTCAGGGGGGCGGAGCCTATGGAAAAACGCCAGCAACGCGGCCTTTTTACGGTTCCTGGCCTT
TTGCTGGCC
Features (pLannotate 1.2.2; 19 found; start..end, strand, type, name):
     15..255     +  promoter       U6 promoter: RNA polymerase III promoter for human U6 snRNA
    285..360     +  misc_RNA       gRNA scaffold: guide RNA scaffold for the Streptococcus pyogenes CRISPR/Cas9 system
    367..410     +  misc_RNA       gRNA scaffold (fragment): guide RNA scaffold for the Streptococcus pyogenes CRISPR/Cas9 system
    457..742     +  enhancer       CMV enhancer: human cytomegalovirus immediate early enhancer; contains an 18-bp deletion relative to the standard CMV enhancer
    744..1021    +  promoter       chicken β-actin promoter: No description available
   1022..1249    +  intron         hybrid intron: hybrid between chicken β-actin (CBA) and minute virus of mice (MMV) introns (Gray et al., 2011)
   1387..2988    +  CDS            Cas9(N): N-terminal portion of Streptococcus pyogenes Cas9 (Zetsche et al., 2015)
   2989..5487    +  CDS            Cas9(C): C-terminal portion of Streptococcus pyogenes Cas9 (Zetsche et al., 2015)
   5488..5535    +  CDS            nucleoplasmin NLS: bipartite nuclear localization signal from nucleoplasmin
   5605..6318    +  CDS            EGFP: EGFP is a basic (constitutively fluorescent) green fluorescent protein published in 1996, derived from Aequorea victoria. It is reported to be a rapidly-maturing weak dimer with moderate acid sensitivity.
   6352..6463    +  polyA_signal   bGH poly(A) signal: bovine growth hormone polyadenylation signal
   6568..6708    +  repeat_region  AAV2 ITR: inverted terminal repeat of adeno-associated virus serotype 2 inverted
   6713..6764    -  misc_feature   bom (fragment): basis of mobility region from pBR322
   6783..7238    +  rep_origin     f1 ori (sequence partly withheld): f1 bacteriophage origin of replication; arrow indicates direction of (+) strand synthesis
   7239..7288    -  misc_feature   bom (fragment): basis of mobility region from pBR322
   7390..7425    -  CDS            rop (fragment): Rop protein, which maintains plasmids at low copy number; rop
   7520..7624    +  promoter       AmpR promoter: bla
   7625..8485    +  CDS            AmpR: β-lactamase; bla; confers resistance to ampicillin, carbenicillin, and related antibiotics
   8656..9244    +  rep_origin     ori: high-copy-number ColE1/pMB1/pBR322/pUC origin of replication
