[The description below was written by a language model from this plasmid's Addgene catalogue record and pLannotate feature annotations shown in this document.]
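Description:
PX458_BCL6_iso1_1 is a mammalian CRISPR expression plasmid built on the PX458 backbone. From a single 9.3 kb vector it delivers both a guide RNA against human BCL6 and Streptococcus pyogenes Cas9 linked to a GFP reporter. It is propagated in E. coli as a high-copy plasmid through a ColE1/pUC-type origin and selected with ampicillin via the β-lactamase gene. An f1 phage origin is also present. The annotation additionally picks up a single AAV2 ITR and short bom and rop fragments in the backbone. These appear to be backbone remnants, and one ITR alone would not make this an AAV packaging vector.

The guide, inserted by Gibson cloning, sits between the human U6 RNA polymerase III promoter and the S. pyogenes gRNA scaffold. It is directed at the 3' end of the BCL6 isoform 1 coding region. A second scaffold fragment is annotated just downstream. Cas9 is driven by a hybrid promoter made of the CMV enhancer, the chicken β-actin promoter and a hybrid intron. The annotation tool splits Cas9 into adjoining N- and C-terminal portions that together form one continuous reading frame. Cas9 carries a C-terminal nucleoplasmin nuclear localization signal and is followed by EGFP. According to the catalogue entry, EGFP is joined through a 2A peptide, so the two proteins are produced separately from one transcript, which ends at the bGH polyadenylation signal. GFP fluorescence therefore marks transfected, Cas9-expressing cells and can be used to enrich them.

The plasmid belongs to a CRISPR-based epitope tagging system. A Cas9 cut near the 3' end of an endogenous gene is used to add a tag, currently FLAG, to the native protein, as in the CETCh-seq approach to ChIP-seq of DNA-binding proteins. The tag donor is not part of this construct.
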