Addgene plasmid #104046: PX458_BCL6_iso1_1
Purpose: Encodes gRNA for 3' target of human BCL6_iso1 along with Cas9 with 2A GFP
Depositing lab: Eric Mendenhall & Richard M. Myers. Depositing organization: University of Alabama in Huntsville. Publication: CETCh-seq: CRISPR epitope tagging ChIP-seq of DNA-binding proteins. Savic D, Partridge EC, Newberry KM, Smith SB, Meadows SK, Roberts BS, Mackiewicz M, Mendenhall EM, Myers RM. Genome Res. 2015 Sep 9. 10.1101/gr.193540.115 PubMed 26355004.
Backbone
  Vector backbone: PX458
  Vector type: Mammalian Expression, CRISPR
Growth in bacteria
  Bacterial resistance: Ampicillin, 100 μg/mL
  Growth temperature: 37°C
  Growth strain: DH5alpha
  Copy number: High Copy
Gene/Insert
  Gene/Insert name: BCL6_iso1 gRNA
  gRNA/shRNA sequence: GTCAACACTCCATGCTTCAGC
  Species: H. sapiens (human)
  Entrez Gene: BCL6 (a.k.a. BCL5, BCL6A, LAZ3, ZBTB27, ZNF51)
  Cloning method: Gibson Cloning
  Sequencing primers: 5′ pBR322ori-F
Terms and licenses: Academic/Nonprofit Terms; Industry Terms: Not Available to Industry
Depositor comments: Note: This plasmid is part of the Mendenhall and Meyers CRISPR-based Tagging system to add a tag (currently using FLAG) to endogenous proteins. Please see https://www.addgene.org/crispr/tagging/ for more details.
How to cite: PX458_BCL6_iso1_1 was a gift from Eric Mendenhall & Richard M. Myers (Addgene plasmid # 104046 ; http://n2t.net/addgene:104046 ; RRID:Addgene_104046)
